Addgene plasmid #227335: qTAG-C-Solo-miRFP670nano3-H3C2
Purpose: Donor template for miRFP670nano3 insertion into the C-terminus of the H3C2 locus. For nuclei visualization. To be co-transfected with sgRNA plasmid px330-PITCh-H3C2 (Addgene #207780)
Depositing lab: Laurence Pelletier. Publication: qTAG: an adaptable plasmid scaffold for CRISPR-based endogenous tagging. Philip R, Sharma A, Matellan L, Erpf AC, Hsu WH, Tkach JM, Wyatt HDM, Pelletier L. EMBO J. 2024 Dec 12. doi: 10.1038/s44318-024-00337-5. PubMed 39668248.
Backbone
  Vector backbone: pUC19
  Backbone manufacturer: Invitrogen
  Backbone size w/o insert (bp): 2686
  Vector type: Mammalian Expression, CRISPR ; Donor Template
Growth in bacteria
  Bacterial resistance: Ampicillin, 100 μg/mL
  Growth temperature: 37°C
  Growth strain: DH5alpha
  Copy number: High Copy
Gene/Insert
  Gene/Insert name: H3C2 Homology Arms flanking a miRFP670nano3 Tag (alt name: H3C2)
  Species: H. sapiens (human)
  Insert size (bp): 1608
  Entrez Gene: H3C2 (a.k.a. H3/l, H3C1, H3C10, H3C11, H3C12, H3C3, H3C4, H3C6, H3C7, H3C8, H3FL, HIST1H3B)
  Promoter: Promoterless
  Cloning method: Unknown
  Sequencing primers: 5′ CTGCAAGGCGATTAAGTTGGGTAAC; 3′ GGCTCGTATGTTGTGTGGAATTGT
Terms and licenses: Academic/Nonprofit Terms; Industry Terms: Not Available to Industry
Depositor comments: To be co-transfected with sgRNA plasmid px330-PITCh-H3C2 (Addgene #207780): https://www.addgene.org/207780/
How to cite: qTAG-C-Solo-miRFP670nano3-H3C2 was a gift from Laurence Pelletier (Addgene plasmid # 227335 ; http://n2t.net/addgene:227335 ; RRID:Addgene_227335)
