[The description below was written by a language model from this plasmid's Addgene catalogue record and pLannotate feature annotations shown in this document.]
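Description:
qTAG-C-Solo-miRFP670nano3-H3C2 is a CRISPR knock-in donor template built on the pUC19 cloning backbone, intended for transfection into human cells rather than for autonomous expression. In bacteria it is maintained as a high-copy plasmid through the ColE1/pUC origin and selected with ampicillin via the β-lactamase (AmpR) gene and its promoter. The remaining backbone annotations (lacZα fragment, lac promoter/operator, CAP site, and small lacI, rop and bom fragments) are pUC-type remnants flanking the cloning site and play no role in the tagging function.

The payload is a promoterless cassette of about 1.6 kb in which human H3C2 homology arms flank the coding sequence of miRFP670nano3, a small near-infrared fluorescent protein of the miRFP670nano family that uses biliverdin as its chromophore. In the feature table the upstream arm appears as a histone H3.1 coding sequence (matched by the annotation tool to the highly conserved bovine protein, though the record gives the species as human). It is followed after a short gap by the fluorescent protein reading frame, and then by the histone 3′ UTR stem-loop, which lies within the downstream arm. This layout is consistent with insertion of the tag at the C-terminus of the endogenous gene, so that the fusion would be driven by the native H3C2 promoter and keep the native histone 3′ end processing signal. No selection marker for mammalian cells is annotated.

The donor is meant to be co-transfected with a companion px330-PITCh-H3C2 plasmid supplying the sgRNA that targets the locus. The resulting endogenously tagged histone H3 labels chromatin, and the stated purpose is visualization of nuclei in the far-red/near-infrared channel.
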