Features (pLannotate 1.2.2; 13 found; start..end, strand, type, name):
    137..236     +  misc_feature   bom (fragment): basis of mobility region from pBR322
    242..399     -  CDS            lacZα (fragment): LacZα fragment of β-galactosidase; lacZ fragment
    543..950     +  CDS            H31_BOVIN (sequence withheld): Experimental evidence at protein level: Swiss-Prot protein existence level 1. Core component of nucleosome. Nucleosomes wrap and compact DNA into chromatin, limiting DNA accessibility to the cellular machineries which require DNA as a template. Histones thereby play a central role in transcription regulation, DNA repair, DNA replication and chromosomal stability. DNA accessibility is regulated via a complex set of post-translational modifications of histones, also called histone code, and nucleosome remodeling. From Bos taurus (Bovine).
    987..1427    +  CDS            miRFP670nano: miRFP670nano is a basic (constitutively fluorescent) near ir fluorescent protein published in 2019, derived from Nostoc punctiforme. It has very low acid sensitivity. It requires the cofactor biliverdin for fluorescence.
   1495..1539    +  ncRNA          Histone3: Accession: RF00032 - Histone 3' UTR stem-loop
   2052..2068    -  protein_bind   lac operator: The lac repressor binds to the lac operator to inhibit transcription in E. coli. This inhibition can be relieved by adding lactose or isopropyl-β-D-thiogalactopyranoside (IPTG). lac repressor encoded by lacI
   2076..2106    -  promoter       lac promoter: promoter for the E. coli lac operon
   2121..2142    -  protein_bind   CAP binding site: CAP binding activates transcription in the presence of cAMP. E. coli catabolite activator protein
   2155..2247    -  CDS            lacI (fragment): lac repressor; lacI; The lac repressor binds to the lac operator to inhibit transcription in E. coli. This inhibition can be relieved by adding lactose or isopropyl-β-D-thiogalactopyranoside (IPTG).
   2430..3018    -  rep_origin     ori: high-copy-number ColE1/pMB1/pBR322/pUC origin of replication
   3189..4049    -  CDS            AmpR: β-lactamase; bla; confers resistance to ampicillin, carbenicillin, and related antibiotics
   4050..4154    -  promoter       AmpR promoter: bla
   4249..35      +  CDS            rop (fragment) (across the origin): Rop protein, which maintains plasmids at low copy number; rop
>Addgene plasmid #227335 | qTAG-C-Solo-miRFP670nano3-H3C2 | addgene full sequence | sequence record 452142 | Addgene NGS Result
TCGCGCGTTTCGGTGATGACGGTGAAAACCTCTGACACATGCAGCTCCCGGAGACGGTCACAGCTTGTCT
GTAAGCGGATGCCGGGAGCAGACAAGCCCGTCAGGGCGCGTCAGCGGGTGTTGGCGGGTGTCGGGGCTGG
CTTAACTATGCGGCATCAGAGCAGATTGTACTGAGAGTGCACCATATGCGGTGTGAAATACCGCACAGAT
GCGTAAGGAGAAAATACCGCATCAGGCGCCATTCGCCATTCAGGCTGCGCAACTGTTGGGAAGGGCGATC
GGTGCGGGCCTCTTCGCTATTACGCCAGCTGGCGAAAGGGGGATGTGCTGCAAGGCGATTAAGTTGGGTA
ACGCCAGGGTTTTCCCAGTCACGACGTTGTAAAACGACGGCCAGTGAATTCGATGGACCAATCCAAGAAG
GGCGCGGGGATTTTTGAATTTTCTTGGGTCCAATAGTTGGTGGTCTGACTCTATAAAAGAAGAGTAGCTC
TTTCCTTTCCTCCACAGACGTCTCTGCAGGCAAGCTTTTCTGTGGTTTTGCC
[408 nt withheld, positions 543-950]
GGAGGAAGCGGAGGATCTGGCGGTACCGGCGGAAGCATGGCAAACCTGGACAAGATGCTGAACACCACCG
TGACCGAGGTGCGCAAGTTCCTGCAAGCAGACAGAGTGTGCGTGTTCAAGTTCGAGGAAGATTACTCCGG
CACCGTCAGCCACGAAGCCGTGGACGACAGATGGATTAGCATCCTGAAAACCCAGGTGCAGGACAGATAC
TTCATGGAAACCAGAGGCGAGGAATACGTCCACGGCAGATACCAGGCCATCGCCGACATCTACACAGCCA
ATCTGGTCGAGTGCTACAGAGACCTGCTGATCGAGTTTCAGGTGCGGGCCATTCTGGCTGTCCCCATCCT
GCAAGGCAAGAAGCTGTGGGGCCTGCTGGTGGCCCACCAACTGGCCGGCCCTCGGGAGTGGCAGACCTGG
GAAATCGACTTCCTGAAACAGCAAGCCGTGGTGATGGGCATCGCCATCCAGCAGAGCGGAGGTTCCCTCG
AGACCGGTAAGAGCAAGTGATAAATGTAAAGTCACTTTTTCATCAGTCTTAAAACCCAAAGTCTCTTTTC
AGAGCCACCCACTTATTCCAACGAAAGTAGCTGTGATAATTTTTTGTTGTCTTAACAGAACAAATTTCTA
AGGACCCCCCCGGAAAGCATTAGACTATGGTCTTAAAGTTGATTAACAGAAATAACGGTTTGGTCAGTCT
TGCAGTGTAGGTTATTTCTGACCTTATTAAGGTGCTATTTGGAGAGAAGCTGTGTAAGTCCACTATCATT
CAGGCCTCTAGCTTGCTATGATTAGCATTTGTTTAAACAACTTTGTAAGAGTAAGGGAAAAATCTGGTAA
GTAGTTAACTGGCGCTTACTAGGCATTTTTGCAAAGCTTTGAAAAGATTAGAAAATTGTGTCTTGCGAGT
TCCAGTGTCTTCCTCAAAATGCTTAGGAAGATTTTCTCAGCTCAATACATAGTCCCCTAGGTTTTCTCAT
ATATTATATCTATATCTACATATATATCTACTGTTAAATTCATTTGGCTGTTAACATTAACCTGAAATTT
ATTCTGGTGAAGCTTGGCGTAATCATGGTCATAGCTGTTTCCTGTGTGAAATTGTTATCCGCTCACAATT
CCACACAACATACGAGCCGGAAGCATAAAGTGTAAAGCCTGGGGTGCCTAATGAGTGAGCTAACTCACAT
TAATTGCGTTGCGCTCACTGCCCGCTTTCCAGTCGGGAAACCTGTCGTGCCAGCTGCATTAATGAATCGG
CCAACGCGCGGGGAGAGGCGGTTTGCGTATTGGGCGCTCTTCCGCTTCCTCGCTCACTGACTCGCTGCGC
TCGGTCGTTCGGCTGCGGCGAGCGGTATCAGCTCACTCAAAGGCGGTAATACGGTTATCCACAGAATCAG
GGGATAACGCAGGAAAGAACATGTGAGCAAAAGGCCAGCAAAAGGCCAGGAACCGTAAAAAGGCCGCGTT
GCTGGCGTTTTTCCATAGGCTCCGCCCCCCTGACGAGCATCACAAAAATCGACGCTCAAGTCAGAGGTGG
CGAAACCCGACAGGACTATAAAGATACCAGGCGTTTCCCCCTGGAAGCTCCCTCGTGCGCTCTCCTGTTC
CGACCCTGCCGCTTACCGGATACCTGTCCGCCTTTCTCCCTTCGGGAAGCGTGGCGCTTTCTCATAGCTC
ACGCTGTAGGTATCTCAGTTCGGTGTAGGTCGTTCGCTCCAAGCTGGGCTGTGTGCACGAACCCCCCGTT
CAGCCCGACCGCTGCGCCTTATCCGGTAACTATCGTCTTGAGTCCAACCCGGTAAGACACGACTTATCGC
CACTGGCAGCAGCCACTGGTAACAGGATTAGCAGAGCGAGGTATGTAGGCGGTGCTACAGAGTTCTTGAA
GTGGTGGCCTAACTACGGCTACACTAGAAGAACAGTATTTGGTATCTGCGCTCTGCTGAAGCCAGTTACC
TTCGGAAAAAGAGTTGGTAGCTCTTGATCCGGCAAACAAACCACCGCTGGTAGCGGTGGTTTTTTTGTTT
GCAAGCAGCAGATTACGCGCAGAAAAAAAGGATCTCAAGAAGATCCTTTGATCTTTTCTACGGGGTCTGA
CGCTCAGTGGAACGAAAACTCACGTTAAGGGATTTTGGTCATGAGATTATCAAAAAGGATCTTCACCTAG
ATCCTTTTAAATTAAAAATGAAGTTTTAAATCAATCTAAAGTATATATGAGTAAACTTGGTCTGACAGTT
ACCAATGCTTAATCAGTGAGGCACCTATCTCAGCGATCTGTCTATTTCGTTCATCCATAGTTGCCTGACT
CCCCGTCGTGTAGATAACTACGATACGGGAGGGCTTACCATCTGGCCCCAGTGCTGCAATGATACCGCGA
GACCCACGCTCACCGGCTCCAGATTTATCAGCAATAAACCAGCCAGCCGGAAGGGCCGAGCGCAGAAGTG
GTCCTGCAACTTTATCCGCCTCCATCCAGTCTATTAATTGTTGCCGGGAAGCTAGAGTAAGTAGTTCGCC
AGTTAATAGTTTGCGCAACGTTGTTGCCATTGCTACAGGCATCGTGGTGTCACGCTCGTCGTTTGGTATG
GCTTCATTCAGCTCCGGTTCCCAACGATCAAGGCGAGTTACATGATCCCCCATGTTGTGCAAAAAAGCGG
TTAGCTCCTTCGGTCCTCCGATCGTTGTCAGAAGTAAGTTGGCCGCAGTGTTATCACTCATGGTTATGGC
AGCACTGCATAATTCTCTTACTGTCATGCCATCCGTAAGATGCTTTTCTGTGACTGGTGAGTACTCAACC
AAGTCATTCTGAGAATAGTGTATGCGGCGACCGAGTTGCTCTTGCCCGGCGTCAATACGGGATAATACCG
CGCCACATAGCAGAACTTTAAAAGTGCTCATCATTGGAAAACGTTCTTCGGGGCGAAAACTCTCAAGGAT
CTTACCGCTGTTGAGATCCAGTTCGATGTAACCCACTCGTGCACCCAACTGATCTTCAGCATCTTTTACT
TTCACCAGCGTTTCTGGGTGAGCAAAAACAGGAAGGCAAAATGCCGCAAAAAAGGGAATAAGGGCGACAC
GGAAATGTTGAATACTCATACTCTTCCTTTTTCAATATTATTGAAGCATTTATCAGGGTTATTGTCTCAT
GAGCGGATACATATTTGAATGTATTTAGAAAAATAAACAAATAGGGGTTCCGCGCACATTTCCCCGAAAA
GTGCCACCTGACGTCTAAGAAACCATTATTATCATGACATTAACCTATAAAAATAGGCGTATCACGAGGC
CCTTTCGTC
